>Addgene plasmid #212146 | PgyrA_gfp | addgene full sequence | sequence record 420759 | Addgene NGS Result
CGCCAGCAACGCGGCCTTTTTACGGTTCCTGGCCTTTTGCTGGCCTTTTGCTCACATGTTCTTTCCTGCG
TTATCCCCTGATTCTGTGGATAACCGTATTACCGCCTTTGAGTGAGCTGATACCGCTCGCCGCAGCCGAA
CGACCGAGCGCAGCGAGTCAGTGAGCGAGGAAGCGGAAGAGCGCCTGATGCGGTATTTTCTCCTTACGCA
TCTGTGCGGTATTTCACACCGCATATGCTGGATCCTTCCCTCGACTCACACTTGGGGAGGCGACGGCTTC
AAATTTAGCGATCTCTTCGTGGTCTACGTTATGGTTTTCCGGCGATTTTTCGGCATTCATTGGCACTTCT
ACTCCGTAATTGGCAAGACAAACGAGTATATCAGGCATTGGATGTGAATAAAGCGTATAGGTTTACCTCA
AACTGCGCGGCTGTGTTATAATTTGCGACCTTTGAATCCGGGATACTAGAAATAATTTTGTTTAACTTTA
AGAAGGAGATATACATATGAGCAAGGGCGAGGAGCTGTTCACCGGGGTGGTGCCCATCCTGGTCGAGCTG
GACGGCGACGTAAACGGCCACAAGTTCAGCGTGTCCGGCGAGGGCGAGGGCGATGCCACCTACGGCAAGC
TGACCCTGAAGTTCATCTGCACCACCGGCAAGCTGCCCGTGCCCTGGCCCACCCTCGTGACCACCCTGAC
CTACGGCGTGCAGTGCTTCAGCCGCTACCCCGACCACATGAAGCAGCACGACTTCTTCAAGTCCGCCATG
CCCGAAGGCTACGTCCAGGAGCGCACCATCTTCTTCAAGGACGACGGCAACTACAAGACCCGCGCCGAGG
TGAAGTTCGAGGGCGACACCCTGGTGAACCGCATCGAGCTGAAGGGCATCGACTTCAAGGAGGACGGCAA
CATCCTGGGGCACAAGCTGGAGTACAACTACAACAGCCACAACGTCTATATCATGGCCGACAAGCAGAAG
AACGGCATCAAGGTGAACTTCAAGATCCGCCACAACATCGAGGACGGCAGCGTGCAGCTCGCCGACCACT
ACCAGCAGAACACCCCCATCGGCGACGGCCCCGTGCTGCTGCCCGACAACCACTACCTGAGCACCCAGTC
CGCCCTGAGCAAAGACCCCAACGAGAAGCGCGATCACATGGTCCTGCTGGAGTTCGTGACCGCCGCCGGG
ATCACTCTCGGCATGGACGAGCTGTACAAGTGATGGGCTGAAGGGTTTAAGCGAAGACGAACAATAAGGC
CTCCCAAATCGGGGGGCCTTTTTTATTGATAACAAAAAGGCAACACTATGACATCGGAAAACCCGTTACT
GGCGCTGCGAGAGAAAATCAGCGCGCTGGATGAAAAATTATTAGCGTTACTGGCAGAGCGGCGCGAATTC
AAACAGAAAGGCCATGGGTCGACCTGCAGAAGCTTAGATCTATTACCCTGTTATCCCTACTCGAGTTCAT
GTGCAGCTCCATAAGCAAAAGGGGATGATAAGTTTATCACCACCGACTATTTGCAACAGTGCCGTTGATC
GTGCTATGATCGACTGATGTCATCAGCGGTGGAGTGCAATGTCATGAGGGAAGCGGTGATCGCCGAAGTA
TCGACTCAACTATCAGAGGTAGTTGGCGTCATCGAGCGCCATCTCGAACCGACGTTGCTGGCCGTACATT
TGTACGGCTCCGCAGTGGATGGCGGCCTGAAGCCACACAGTGATATTGATTTGCTGGTTACGGTGACCGT
AAGGCTTGATGAAACAACGCGGCGAGCTTTGATCAACGACCTTTTGGAAACTTCGGCTTCCCCTGGAGAG
AGCGAGATTCTCCGCGCTGTAGAAGTCACCATTGTTGTGCACGACGACATCATTCCGTGGCGTTATCCAG
CTAAGCGCGAACTGCAATTTGGAGAATGGCAGCGCAATGACATTCTTGCAGGTATCTTCGAGCCAGCCAC
GATCGACATTGATCTGGCTATCTTGCTGACAAAAGCAAGAGAACATAGCGTTGCCTTGGTAGGTCCAGCG
GCGGAGGAACTCTTTGATCCGGTTCCTGAACAGGATCTATTTGAGGCGCTAAATGAAACCTTAACGCTAT
GGAACTCGCCGCCCGACTGGGCTGGCGATGAGCGAAATGTAGTGCTTACGTTGTCCCGCATTTGGTACAG
CGCAGTAACCGGCAAAATCGCGCCGAAGGATGTCGCTGCCGACTGGGCAATGGAGCGCCTGCCGGCCCAG
TATCAGCCCGTCATACTTGAAGCTAGACAGGCTTATCTTGGACAAGAAGAAGATCGCTTGGCCTCGCGCG
CAGATCAGTTGGAAGAATTTGTCCACTACGTGAAAGGCGAGATCACCAAGGTAGTCGGCAAATAAGATGC
CGCTCGCCAGTCGATTGGCTGAGCTCATAAGTTCCTATTCCGAAGTTCCGCGAACGCGTAAAGGATCTAG
GTGAAGATCCTTTTTGATAATCTCATGACCAAAATCCCTTAACGTCACACAACATAGCCACGGAGTTTTC
GTTCCACTGAGCGTCAGACCCCGTAGAAAAGATCAAAGGATCTTCTTGAGATCCTTTTTTTCTGCGCGTA
ATCTGCTGCTTGCAAACAAAAAAACCACCGCTACCAGCGGTGGTTTGTTTGCCGGATCAAGAGCTACCAA
CTCTTTTTCCGAAGGTAACTGGCTTCAGCAGAGCGCAGATACCAAATACTGTCCTTCTAGTGTAGCCGTA
GTTAGGCCACCACTTCAAGAACTCTGTAGCACCGCCTACATACCTCGCTCTGCTAATCCTGTTACCAGTG
GCTGCTGCCAGTGGCGATAAGTCGTGTCTTACCGGGTTGGACTCAAGACGATAGTTACCGGATAAGGCGC
AGCGGTCGGGCTGAACGGGGGGTTCGTGCACACAGCCCAGCTTGGAGCGAACGACCTACACCGAACTGAG
ATACCTACAGCGTGAGCTATGAGAAAGCGCCACGCTTCCCGAAGGGAGAAAGGCGGACAGGTATCCGGTA
AGCGGCAGGGTCGGAACAGGAGAGCGCACGAGGGAGCTTCCAGGGGGAAACGCCTGGTATCTTTATAGTC
CTGTCGGGTTTCGCCACCTCTGACTTGAGCGTCGATTTTTGTGATGCTCGTCAGGGGGGCGGAGCCTATG
GAAAAA
Features (pLannotate 1.2.2; 10 found; start..end, strand, type, name):
     46..179     +  rep_origin     RSF ori (fragment): Plasmids containing the RSF 1030 origin of replication can be propagated in E. coli cells that contain additional plasmids with compatible origins.
    184..237     -  misc_feature   bom (fragment): basis of mobility region from pBR322
    266..340     -  CDS            ubiG (fragment): UBIG_ECOLI - Also known as pufX, yfaB. Experimental evidence at protein level: Swiss-Prot protein existence level 1. O-methyltransferase that catalyzes the 2 O-methylation steps in the ubiquinone biosynthetic pathway. From Escherichia coli (strain K12).
    477..499     +  RBS            RBS: efficient ribosome binding site from bacteriophage T7 gene 10 (Olins and Rangwala, 1989)
    508..1223    +  CDS            EBFP (fragment): enhanced blue variant of GFP mammalian codon-optimized
   1308..1397    +  CDS            pheA (fragment): CMPDT_ECOLI - Experimental evidence at protein level: Swiss-Prot protein existence level 1. Catalyzes the Claisen rearrangement of chorismate to prephenate and the decarboxylation/dehydration of prephenate to phenylpyruvate. From Escherichia coli (strain K12).
   1557..1583    +  CDS            ApmR (fragment): aminoglycoside 3-N-acetyltransferase type IV ; aac(3)IV; confers resistance to apramycin (Paget and Davies, 1996)
   1584..2375    +  CDS            SmR: aminoglycoside adenylyltransferase (Murphy, 1985); aadA; confers resistance to spectinomycin and streptomycin
   2409..2429    +  protein_bind   FRT (mutant) (fragment): FRT site with a mutation in the core sequence (Azam et al., 1997) FLP recombinase from the Saccharomyces cerevisiae 2μ plasmid
   2566..3154    +  rep_origin     ori: high-copy-number ColE1/pMB1/pBR322/pUC origin of replication
