[The description below was written by a language model from this plasmid's Addgene catalogue record and pLannotate feature annotations shown in this document.]
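Description:
PgyrA_gfp is a small (about 3.2 kb) bacterial expression plasmid that produces green fluorescent protein from Aequorea victoria under the PgyrA promoter, which the record describes as constitutive. It is built on a pMB1-type backbone. The feature table shows a complete high-copy ColE1/pMB1/pUC-family origin of replication, consistent with the catalogue's high-copy designation. Selection is by spectinomycin, provided by a full-length aadA (SmR) aminoglycoside adenylyltransferase gene, which also confers streptomycin resistance. The insert was assembled by ligation-independent cloning.

In the annotated sequence, the reporter cassette consists of a bacteriophage T7 gene 10 ribosome binding site followed closely by a roughly 700 bp fluorescent protein coding sequence. The automated annotation labels this as a partial match to EBFP, a blue GFP variant. This most likely reflects sequence similarity among GFP derivatives, since the catalogue entry names the insert as green fluorescent protein. The PgyrA promoter itself is not annotated, but the region just upstream of the RBS includes a short reverse-strand match to E. coli ubiG. That gene lies next to gyrA on the chromosome, so the match is consistent with a gyrA upstream fragment having been cloned there.

Several other hits are short fragments: pheA downstream of the reporter, the apramycin resistance gene, a mutant FRT site, the RSF origin and the pBR322 bom region. These are probably remnants of modular assembly or similarity matches rather than functional elements, and the record does not explain them. The plasmid serves as a constitutive fluorescent reporter in E. coli, for example as a reference for promoter activity, though the record states no more specific application.
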