Addgene plasmid #212146: PgyrA_gfp
Purpose: Plasmid expressing green fluorescent protein under constitutive promoter PgyrA control.
Depositing lab: Kang Zhou. Depositing organization: National University of Singapore.
Backbone
  Vector backbone: pMB1
  Vector type: Bacterial Expression
  Selectable markers: Spectinomycin
Growth in bacteria
  Bacterial resistance: Spectinomycin, 50 μg/mL
  Growth temperature: 37°C
  Growth strain: DH5alpha
  Copy number: High Copy
Gene/Insert
  Gene/Insert name: green fluorescent protein
  Species: Aequorea victoria
  Promoter: PgyrA
  Cloning method: Ligation Independent Cloning
Terms and licenses: Academic/Nonprofit Terms; Industry Terms: Not Available to Industry
How to cite: PgyrA_gfp was a gift from Kang Zhou (Addgene plasmid # 212146 ; http://n2t.net/addgene:212146 ; RRID:Addgene_212146)
